>Addgene plasmid #66082 | pCaSpeR3/ncd-gfp #10 | addgene partial sequence | sequence record 115083 | pCasper-R 5'-GTCGGCAAGAGACATCCACT-3'
AGTGCGAGTGAAAGGAATAGTATTCTGAGTGTCGTATTGAGTCTGAGTGAGACAGCGATATGATTGTTGA
TTAACCCTTAGCATGTCCGTGGGGTTTGAATTAACTCATAATATTAATTAGACGAAATTATTTTTAAAGT
TTTATTTTTAATAATTTGCGAGTACGCAAAGCTTGGCTGCAGGTCGACTCTAGAATTCTTTGTATAGTTC
ATCCATGCCATGTGTAATCCCAGCAGCTGTTACAAACTCAAGAAGGACCATGTGGTCTCTCTTTTCGTTG
GGATCTTTCGAAAGGGCAGATTGTGTGGACAGGTAATGGTTGTCTGGTAAAAGGACAGGGCCATCGCCAA
TTGGAGTATTTTGTTGATAATGGTCTGCTAGTTGAACGCTTCCATCTTCAATGTTGTGTCTAATTTTGAA
GTTAACTTTGATTCCATTCTTTTGTTTGTCTGCCATGATGTATACATTGTGTGAGTTATAGTTGTATTCC
AATTTGTGTCCAAGAATGTTTCCATCTTCTTTAAAATCAATACCTTTTAACTCGATTCTATTAACAAGGG
TATCACCTTCAAACTTGACTTCAGCACGTGTCTTGTAGTTCCCGTCATCTTTGAAAAATATAGTTCTTTC
CTGTACATAACCTTCGGGCATGGCACTCTTGAAAAAGTCATGCCGTTTCATATGATCTGGGTATCTTGAA
AAGCATTGAACACCATAAGAGAAAGTAGTGACAAGTGTTGGCCATGGAACAGGTAGTTTTCCAGTAGTGC
AAATAAATTTAAGGGTAAGTTTTCCGTATGTTGCATCACCTTCACCCTCTCCACTGACAGAAAATTTGTG
CCCATTAACATCACCATCTAATTCAACAAGAA
