>Addgene plasmid #66082 | pCaSpeR3/ncd-gfp #10 | addgene partial sequence | sequence record 115084 | pCasper-F 5'-gggttttattaacttacat-3'
GTGGTGCCTAGGGGCTCCGGCGTAACCGACGGCGAGTCCATGATTGCAAACGAGCCCATCGTGGAGTCCG
GCATAACTGGAACAGAGGGAATGGATTACTTTTGATATCATTACATGGGATTGCAAGTCTCGAGCTGTTT
CTACTTGGTCTGTCAAGTGTGAGAGTTGTGCAAACTCACCACGCAAGCGACGCTTCAAAAGATGCAACAG
TTCTCTTAAAACTGCACACCAATAAAAAAAATGAAAAATACACAATAAAACGGCAATTAAATTAACAAAT
ATAAACACAATGTAGGCGAGAAAATATGTTAAAGTAGGGAGTAGAAAAACGTATATCTTGTTACGCCAGC
TTACGCACATTCATCGAACTTTTGCCGCTGATCGGAAAGTCGCATCTTGATGGCCTGCAGCTTCTTCGAT
CCCAGACTCTTGAGCGAAGCCAGTCGGGCTCTCGTGGCGGGCAGAATGCCATCCATGCTGCCCGCTGGCA
GCTGTTGTTGCTGGAAGCGAACGCCGCCTTGGTCACCGGATTGCCTAGCCACTGCCTCACTGTACGAAGG
CGGCGCCGGTGGTGGAGGCACGTCTGCAGTGGCTGCCTCTGCGGATGCCGAAACAGTGGACGGGTCTGAG
CTGGCTGCTGCTGGACCACTGCATACCACATCATCGCTGGACGGAGGCGCGAACACATCCTCTTCCAGTT
GGCTACTGTCCGAGGCCGGATCGGAACTATTGCTTTGTCGGGCGCCTGTCGCCGCACTCTGATGCTTGTC
CTGCACGGACATCACGATCTGCCAGGCGCCCTCGCGGGTTGTCGGGGAACTGTCTCCGGG
