>Addgene plasmid #66082 | pCaSpeR3/ncd-gfp #10 | addgene partial sequence | sequence record 116247 | GFPfusionREV 5'-CTCCACTGACAGAAAATTTG-3'
ATTGGGACAACTCCAGTGAAAAGTTCTTCTCCTTTACTCATCTTAAGGAAATTGCCGCTGTTGTTGCTCT
GTGTGCTGCTGTTGGCCACCGAGTTGTTCAGGTAGCGATTCCTCTTGGCCTTGGTCATTTTGCAGGAGTT
TACGGAGGCCGCGAAGCGCAGCGACTTGACGGACTCTTGGAAACAGTCTTGGAACGGCGAGACGTTGATG
AACATAAGCGTTTTCGAGTTGCCGCCCAGCGAGGGCATCAGCAGGTGCGTCAGCTTGGAGTTCCTGTACG
GGATGTGGTCCTGCTTCTGCAGCAGCGCCAGGATTACGTTGGTGAGCTCCGATAGCGAGCGATTGATGTT
CTTTGTCTCGGTCATCCGGGTGCTCGTCTTGGGAGACTCAGAGCCGGCCAAATCCACCAGGTTTATGGAA
CCCACGGAGATCTCTTGCTTTTCGGCATGGCGTCCGATGAGCTCAAGCTTGGTAACCGCGTGGGAACGAG
AGGAGCGCTCGTTGCCAGCTGTCGAGGCGGTGGCACGGTTCATCTTGGCCGTGTGCATGAGGTGGCGCAG
GTGATTTGGATCCAGAACCGTCTCCTCCGTTATGTTGGACACGTAGATGTCGTTCTTGTTGTTCTTGGCC
ATTCGAATCTCCATGTCCTTCTGCTCGTTGCTCAGCAGATCGTAGAGCACCTCGTTGTAGATCTCCAGAA
AGGTGGCCTTGATCTCGTACTCCCAGCCCAAGTTGCGATATCCCCGGATGGAGTCGAAGAGCAGATCCAC
CGTGCGCGGTATGACGCCCACACTCTCCGGCACTCCGTCCATTGTGTAGGTCTTGCCACTGCCCGTCTGT
CCGTAGGCAAAGATGCAGATATTGTAGCCATCCAGGGCC
