[The description below was written by a language model from this plasmid's Addgene catalogue record.]
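Description:
pCaSpeR3/ncd-gfp #10 is a Drosophila germline transformation plasmid built on the pCaSpeR3 backbone (about 7.8 kb without insert) and catalogued as an insect expression vector. pCaSpeR-family vectors are generally known as P-element transformation vectors that carry a mini-white eye-colour marker for identifying transformant flies, although no feature table is provided here and the record itself does not list these elements. In bacteria the plasmid is selected with ampicillin. The depositor describes it as medium copy, while the catalogue's copy number field is marked unknown.

The payload is an insert of roughly 5.9 kb made up of three parts: a 3.1 kb genomic region upstream of the ncd start site that serves as the native ncd promoter, the 2.1 kb coding region of the D. melanogaster Ncd kinesin-14 motor protein, and a 0.7 kb GFP sequence fused to the C terminus of Ncd. The insert was placed by restriction cloning between a BglII site, which was destroyed in the process, and an EcoRI site, which was retained. The record lists a D699L mutation in the insert but does not explain its origin or significance. Because expression is driven by the gene's own upstream regulatory region rather than a heterologous promoter, the fusion is presumably meant to follow the normal pattern of ncd expression.

The stated purpose is stable germline transformation of Drosophila to produce Ncd-GFP. The associated publication concerns spindle dynamics during meiosis in Drosophila oocytes, which suggests the fluorescent motor was used to follow meiotic spindles.
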