Addgene plasmid #66082: pCaSpeR3/ncd-gfp #10
Purpose: stable germline transformation of Drosophila to produce Ncd-GFP expression
Depositing lab: Sharyn Endow. Depositing organization: Duke University. Publication: Spindle dynamics during meiosis in Drosophila oocytes. Endow SA, Komma DJ. J Cell Biol. 1997 Jun 16;137(6):1321-36. PubMed 9182665.
Backbone
  Vector backbone: pCaSpeR3
  Backbone size w/o insert (bp): 7814
  Modifications to backbone: Plasmid contains 3.1kb ncd promoter, 2.1kb ncd coding region and 0.7kb GFP
  Vector type: Insect Expression
Growth in bacteria
  Bacterial resistance: Ampicillin, 100 μg/mL
  Growth temperature: 37°C
  Growth strain: DH5alpha
  Growth instructions: Medium copy number plasmid; Preferred growth temperature 34-35C
  Copy number: Unknown
Gene/Insert
  Gene/Insert name: Ncd kinesin-14 motor protein (alt name: Ca[nd])
  Species: D. melanogaster (fly)
  Insert size (bp): 5900
  Mutation: D699L
  GenBank ID: X52814
  Entrez Gene: ncd (a.k.a. Dmel_CG7831, CG7831, DmNCD, DmNcd, Dmel\CG7831, KIF C1, KIFC1, NCD, Ncd, ca, ca[nd], cd, l(3)05884, ndc)
  Promoter: ncd promoter (3.1kb upstream region of ncd start site)
  Tag / fusion protein: GFP (C terminal on insert)
  Cloning method: Restriction Enzyme; 5′ cloning site BglII (destroyed during cloning); 3′ cloning site EcoRI (not destroyed)
  Sequencing primers: 5′ pCasper-F (5'-GGGTTTTATTAACTTACAT-3'); 3′ Cas3 Rev (5'-AACTCATAATATTAATTAGACG-3')
Terms and licenses: Academic/Nonprofit Terms; Industry Terms: Not Available to Industry
Depositor comments: Other references describing Ncd-GFP expression: Endow SA & Komma DJ 1996 J Cell Sci 109, 2429-2442 - PubMed ID: 8923204 Skold HN, Komma DJ & Endow SA 2005 J Cell Sci 118, 1745-1755 - PubMed ID: 15797926
How to cite: pCaSpeR3/ncd-gfp #10 was a gift from Sharyn Endow (Addgene plasmid # 66082 ; http://n2t.net/addgene:66082 ; RRID:Addgene_66082)
